Addgene plasmid #55167: mCherry-Zyxin-C-13
Purpose: Localization: Focal Adhesions, Excitation: 587, Emission: 610
Depositing lab: Michael Davidson. Depositing organization: Florida State University, Tallahassee.
Backbone
  Vector backbone: mCherry-C1
  Backbone size w/o insert (bp): 4750
  Vector type: Mammalian Expression
  Selectable markers: Neomycin (select with G418)
Growth in bacteria
  Bacterial resistance: Kanamycin, 50 μg/mL
  Growth temperature: 37°C
  Growth strain: DH5alpha
  Copy number: High Copy
Gene/Insert
  Gene/Insert name: Zyxin
  Species: H. sapiens (human)
  Mutation: S11P, G42R and E62D
  GenBank ID: NM_003461
  Entrez Gene: ZYX (a.k.a. ESP-2, HED-2)
  Promoter: CMV
  Tag / fusion protein: mCherry (N terminal on backbone)
  Cloning method: Unknown
  Sequencing primers: 5′ CMV-F; 3′ SV40pA-R
Terms and licenses: Academic/Nonprofit Terms; Industry Terms: Not Available to Industry
Depositor comments: . Excitation = 587; Emission = 610
How to cite: mCherry-Zyxin-C-13 was a gift from Michael Davidson (Addgene plasmid # 55167 ; http://n2t.net/addgene:55167 ; RRID:Addgene_55167)
