[The description below was written by a language model from this plasmid's Addgene catalogue record.]
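Description:
mCherry-Zyxin-C-13 is a mammalian expression plasmid built on the mCherry-C1 backbone (about 4.75 kb without the insert) that produces human zyxin (ZYX) fused to the red fluorescent protein mCherry. Expression is driven by the CMV promoter, a strong constitutive promoter in most mammalian cell lines. The fluorescent protein is supplied by the backbone and sits at the N terminus of the fusion, so zyxin is joined to the C-terminal end of mCherry. The "13" in the name probably refers to the length of the linker between the two proteins, but the record does not say so. The zyxin coding sequence corresponds to the human reference transcript but carries three amino-acid substitutions, S11P, G42R and E62D. The record does not comment on whether they have any functional effect. The listed 3′ sequencing primer implies an SV40 polyadenylation signal downstream of the insert.

The plasmid is maintained at high copy in E. coli under kanamycin selection, and it carries a neomycin resistance marker that allows G418 selection of stably transfected mammalian cells. The origin of replication is not named in the record, and no feature table is provided, so finer details of the backbone cannot be confirmed.

Zyxin is a component of focal adhesions, and the stated purpose of the construct is to serve as a focal adhesion localization marker. With mCherry excitation at 587 nm and emission at 610 nm, it is suited to fluorescence imaging of adhesion structures in transfected cells. Its red emission also allows it to be combined with spectrally distinct green or blue fluorescent fusions.
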