>Addgene plasmid #55167 | mCherry-Zyxin-C-13 | depositor partial sequence | sequence record 85533 | insert sequence
ACGTCAGATCCGCTAGCGCTACCGGTCGCCACCATGGTGAGCAAGGGCGAGGAGGATAACATGGCCATCA
TCAAGGAGTTCATGCGCTTCAAGGTGCACATGGAGGGCTCCGTGAACGGCCACGAGTTCGAGATCGAGGG
CGAGGGCGAGGGCCGCCCCTACGAGGGCACCCAGACCGCCAAGCTGAAGGTGACCAAGGGTGGCCCCCTG
CCCTTCGCCTGGGACATCCTGTCCCCTCAGTTCATGTACGGCTCCAAGGCCTACGTGAAGCACCCCGCCG
ACATCCCCGACTACTTGAAGCTGTCCTTCCCCGAGGGCTTCAAGTGGGAGCGCGTGATGAACTTCGAGGA
CGGCGGCGTGGTGACCGTGACCCAGGACTCCTCCCTGCAGGACGGCGAGTTCATCTACAAGGTGAAGCTG
CGCGGCACCAACTTCCCCTCCGACGGCCCCGTAATGCAGAAGAAGACCATGGGCTGGGAGGCCTCCTCCG
AGCGGATGTACCCCGAGGACGGCGCCCTGAAGGGCGAGATCAAGCAGAGGCTGAAGCTGAAGGACGGCGG
CCACTACGACGCTGAGGTCAAGACCACCTACAAGGCCAAGAAGCCCGTGCAGCTGCCCGGCGCCTACAAC
GTCAACATCAAGTTGGACATCACCTCCCACAACGAGGACTACACCATCGTGGAACAGTACGAACGCGCCG
AGGGCCGCCACTCCACCGGCGGCATGGACGAGCTGTACAAGTCCGGACTCAGATCTCGAGCTCAAGCTTC
GAATTCCATGGCGGCCCCCCGCCCGTCTCCCGCGATCCCCGTTTCGGTCTCGGCTCCGGCTTTTTACGCC
CCGCAGAAGAAGTTCGGCCCTGTGGTGGCCCCAAAGCCCAAAGTGAATCCCTTCCGGCCCAGGGACAGCG
AGCCTCCCCCGGCACCCGGGGCCCAGCGCGCACAGATGGGCCGGGTGGGCGATATTCCCCCGCCGCCCCC
GGAAGACTTTCCCCTGCCTCCACCTCCCCTTGCTGGGGATGGCGACGATGCAGAGGGTGCTCTGGGAGGT
GCCTTCCCGCCGCCCCCTCCCCCGATCGAGGAATCATTTCCCCCTGCGCCTCTGGAGGAGGAGATCTTCC
CTTCCCCGCCGCCTCCTCCGGAGGAGGAGGGAGGGCCTGAGGCCCCCATACCGCCCCCACCACAGCCCAG
GGAGAAGGTGAGCAGTATTGATTTGGAGATCGACTCTCTGTCCTCACTGCTGGATGACATGACCAAGAAT
GATCCTTTCAAAGCCCGGGTGTCATCTGGATATGTGCCCCCACCAGTGGCCACTCCATTCAGTTCCAAGT
CCAGTACCAAGCCTGCAGCCGGGGGCACAGCACCCCTGCCTCCTTGGAAGTCCCCTTCCAGCTCCCAGCC
TCTGCCCCAGGTTCCGGCTCCGGCTCAGAGCCAGACACAGTTCCATGTTCAGCCCCAGCCCCAGCCCAAG
CCTCAGGTCCAACTCCATGTCCAGTCCCAGACCCAGCCTGTGTCTTTGGCTAACACCCAGCCCCGAGGGC
CCCCAGCCTCATCTCCGGCTCCAGCCCCTAAGTTTTCTCCAGTGACTCCTAAGTTTACTCCTGTGGCTTC
CAAGTTCAGTCCTGGAGCCCCAGGTGGATCTGGGTCACAACCAAATCAAAAATTGGGGCACCCCGAAGCT
CTTTCTGCTGGCACAGGCTCCCCTCAACCTCCCAGCTTCACCTATGCCCAGCAGAGGGAGAAGCCCCGAG
TGCAGGAGAAGCAGCACCCCGTGCCCCCACCGGCTCAGAACCAAAACCAGGTGCGCTCCCCTGGGGCCCC
AGGGCCCCTGACTCTGAAGGAGGTGGAGGAGCTGGAGCAGCTGACCCAGCAGCTAATGCAGGACATGGAG
CATCCTCAGAGGCAGAATGTGGCTGTCAACGAACTCTGCGGCCGATGCCATCAACCCCTGGCCCGGGCGC
AGCCAGCCGTCCGCGCTCTAGGGCAGCTGTTCCACATCGCCTGCTTCACCTGCCACCAGTGTGCGCAGCA
GCTCCAGGGCCAGCAGTTCTACAGTCTGGAGGGGGCGCCGTACTGCGAGGGCTGTTACACTGACACCCTG
GAGAAGTGTAACACCTGCGGGGAGCCCATCACTGACCGCATGCTGAGGGCCACGGGCAAGGCCTATCACC
CGCACTGCTTCACCTGTGTGGTCTGCGCCCGCCCCCTGGAGGGCACCTCCTTCATCGTGGACCAGGCCAA
CCGGCCCCACTGTGTCCCCGACTACCACAAGCAGTACGCCCCGAGGTGCTCCGTCTGCTCTGAGCCCATC
ATGCCTGAGCCTGGCCGAGATGAGACTGTGCGAGTGGTCGCCCTGGACAAGAACTTCCACATGAAGTGTT
ACAAGTGTGAGGACTGCGGGAAGCCCCTGTCGATTGAGGCAGATGACAATGGCTGCTTCCCCCTGGACGG
TCACGTGCTCTGTCGGAAGTGCCACACTGCTAGAGCCCAGACCTAAGAATTCTGCAGTCGACGGTACCGC
GGGCCCGGGATCCACCGGATCTAGATAACTGATCAT
