>Addgene plasmid #55167 | mCherry-Zyxin-C-13 | addgene partial sequence | sequence record 117582 | mCherry-F 5'-ccccgtaatgcagaagaaga-3'
CCCTGAAGGGCGAGATCAAGCAGAGGCTGAAGCTGAAGGACGGCGGCCACTACGACGCTGAGGTCAAGAC
CACCTACAAGGCCAAGAAGCCCGTGCAGCTGCCCGGCGCCTACAACGTCAACATCAAGTTGGACATCACC
TCCCACAACGAGGACTACACCATCGTGGAACAGTACGAACGCGCCGAGGGCCGCCACTCCACCGGCGGCA
TGGACGAGCTGTACAAGTCCGGACTCAGATCTCGAGCTCAAGCTTCGAATTCCATGGCGGCCCCCCGCCC
GTCTCCCGCGATCCCCGTTTCGGTCTCGGCTCCGGCTTTTTACGCCCCGCAGAAGAAGTTCGGCCCTGTG
GTGGCCCCAAAGCCCAAAGTGAATCCCTTCCGGCCCAGGGACAGCGAGCCTCCCCCGGCACCCGGGGCCC
AGCGCGCACAGATGGGCCGGGTGGGCGATATTCCCCCGCCGCCCCCGGAAGACTTTCCCCTGCCTCCACC
TCCCCTTGCTGGGGATGGCGACGATGCAGAGGGTGCTCTGGGAGGTGCCTTCCCGCCGCCCCCTCCCCCG
ATCGAGGAATCATTTCCCCCTGCGCCTCTGGAGGAGGAGATCTTCCCTTCCCCGCCGCCTCCTCCGGAGG
AGGAGGGAGGGCCTGAGGCCCCCATACCGCCCCCACCACAGC
