LOCUS       Exported 6448 bp ds-DNA circular SYN 12-MAY-2021
DEFINITION  Localization: Focal Adhesions, Excitation: 587, Emission: 610.
ACCESSION   .
VERSION     .
KEYWORDS    mCherry-Zyxin-C-13
SOURCE      synthetic DNA construct
  ORGANISM  synthetic DNA construct
REFERENCE   1 (bases 1 to 6448)
  TITLE     Davidson lab - mCherry constructs
REFERENCE   2 (bases 1 to 6448)
  AUTHORS   .
  TITLE     Direct Submission
  JOURNAL   Exported May 12, 2021 from SnapGene Server 1.1.58
            http://www.snapgene.com
FEATURES             Location/Qualifiers
     source          1..6448
                     /organism="synthetic DNA construct"
                     /mol_type="other DNA"
     enhancer        68..371
                     /label=CMV enhancer
                     /note="human cytomegalovirus immediate early enhancer"
     promoter        372..575
                     /label=CMV promoter
                     /note="human cytomegalovirus (CMV) immediate early
                     promoter"
     primer_bind     526..546
                     /label=CMV-F
                     /note="Human CMV immediate early promoter, forward primer"
     regulatory      614..623
                     /regulatory_class="other"
                     /note="vertebrate consensus sequence for strong initiation
                     of translation (Kozak, 1987)"
     CDS             620..1327
                     /codon_start=1
                     /product="monomeric derivative of DsRed fluorescent protein
                     (Shaner et al., 2004)"
                     /label=mCherry
                     /note="mammalian codon-optimized"
                     /translation="MVSKGEEDNMAIIKEFMRFKVHMEGSVNGHEFEIEGEGEGRPYEG
                     TQTAKLKVTKGGPLPFAWDILSPQFMYGSKAYVKHPADIPDYLKLSFPEGFKWERVMNF
                     EDGGVVTVTQDSSLQDGEFIYKVKLRGTNFPSDGPVMQKKTMGWEASSERMYPEDGALK
                     GEIKQRLKLKDGGHYDAEVKTTYKAKKPVQLPGAYNVNIKLDITSHNEDYTIVEQYERA
                     EGRHSTGGMDELYK"
     primer_bind     complement(765..783)
                     /label=mCherry-R
                     /note="mCherry, reverse primer"
     primer_bind     1033..1052
                     /label=mCherry-F
                     /note="mCherry, forward primer"
     regulatory      1362..1371
                     /regulatory_class="other"
                     /note="vertebrate consensus sequence for strong initiation
                     of translation (Kozak, 1987)"
     polyA_signal    3243..3364
                     /label=SV40 poly(A) signal
                     /note="SV40 polyadenylation signal"
     primer_bind     complement(3280..3299)
                     /label=SV40pA-R
                     /note="SV40 polyA, reverse primer"
     primer_bind     3334..3353
                     /label=EBV-rev
                     /note="SV40 polyA terminator, reverse primer"
     rep_origin      complement(3371..3826)
                     /direction=LEFT
                     /label=f1 ori
                     /note="f1 bacteriophage origin of replication; arrow
                     indicates direction of (+) strand synthesis"
     primer_bind     complement(3508..3529)
                     /label=F1ori-F
                     /note="F1 origin, forward primer"
     primer_bind     3720..3739
                     /label=F1ori-R
                     /note="F1 origin, reverse primer"
     promoter        3853..3957
                     /gene="bla"
                     /label=AmpR promoter
     promoter        3959..4316
                     /label=SV40 promoter
                     /note="SV40 enhancer and early promoter"
     primer_bind     complement(3982..4002)
                     /label=pBABE 3'
                     /note="SV40 enhancer, reverse primer for pBABE vectors"
     rep_origin      4167..4302
                     /label=SV40 ori
                     /note="SV40 origin of replication"
     primer_bind     4229..4248
                     /label=SV40pro-F
                     /note="SV40 promoter/origin, forward primer"
     CDS             4351..5145
                     /codon_start=1
                     /gene="aph(3')-II (or nptII)"
                     /product="aminoglycoside phosphotransferase from Tn5"
                     /label=NeoR/KanR
                     /note="confers resistance to neomycin, kanamycin, and G418
                     (Geneticin(R))"
                     /translation="MIEQDGLHAGSPAAWVERLFGYDWAQQTIGCSDAAVFRLSAQGRP
                     VLFVKTDLSGALNELQDEAARLSWLATTGVPCAAVLDVVTEAGRDWLLLGEVPGQDLLS
                     SHLAPAEKVSIMADAMRRLHTLDPATCPFDHQAKHRIERARTRMEAGLVDQDDLDEEHQ
                     GLAPAELFARLKASMPDGEDLVVTHGDACLPNIMVENGRFSGFIDCGRLGVADRYQDIA
                     LATRDIAEELGGEWADRFLVLYGIAAPDSQRIAFYRLLDEFF"
     primer_bind     complement(4405..4424)
                     /label=Neo-R
                     /note="Neomycin resistance gene, reverse primer"
     primer_bind     5015..5034
                     /label=Neo-F
                     /note="Neomycin resistance gene, forward primer"
     primer_bind     complement(5333..5352)
                     /label=TK-pA-R
                     /note="Thymidine kinase polyA, reverse primer"
     polyA_signal    5377..5424
                     /label=HSV TK poly(A) signal
                     /note="herpes simplex virus thymidine kinase
                     polyadenylation signal (Cole and Stacy, 1985)"
     rep_origin      5753..6341
                     /direction=RIGHT
                     /label=ori
                     /note="high-copy-number ColE1/pMB1/pBR322/pUC origin of
                     replication"
     primer_bind     6242..6261
                     /label=pBR322ori-F
                     /note="pBR322 origin, forward primer"
ORIGIN
        1 catgcattag ttattaatag taatcaatta cggggtcatt agttcatagc ccatatatgg
       61 agttccgcgt tacataactt acggtaaatg gcccgcctgg ctgaccgccc aacgaccccc
      121 gcccattgac gtcaataatg acgtatgttc ccatagtaac gccaataggg actttccatt
      181 gacgtcaatg ggtggagtat ttacggtaaa ctgcccactt ggcagtacat caagtgtatc
      241 atatgccaag tacgccccct attgacgtca atgacggtaa atggcccgcc tggcattatg
      301 cccagtacat gaccttatgg gactttccta cttggcagta catctacgta ttagtcatcg
      361 ctattaccat ggtgatgcgg ttttggcagt acatcaatgg gcgtggatag cggtttgact
      421 cacggggatt tccaagtctc caccccattg acgtcaatgg gagtttgttt tggcaccaaa
      481 atcaacggga ctttccaaaa tgtcgtaaca actccgcccc attgacgcaa atgggcggta
      541 ggcgtgtacg gtgggaggtc tatataagca gagctggttt agtgaaccgt cagatccgct
      601 agcgctaccg gtcgccacca tggtgagcaa gggcgaggag gataacatgg ccatcatcaa
      661 ggagttcatg cgcttcaagg tgcacatgga gggctccgtg aacggccacg agttcgagat
      721 cgagggcgag ggcgagggcc gcccctacga gggcacccag accgccaagc tgaaggtgac
      781 caagggtggc cccctgccct tcgcctggga catcctgtcc cctcagttca tgtacggctc
      841 caaggcctac gtgaagcacc ccgccgacat ccccgactac ttgaagctgt ccttccccga
      901 gggcttcaag tgggagcgcg tgatgaactt cgaggacggc ggcgtggtga ccgtgaccca
      961 ggactcctcc ctgcaggacg gcgagttcat ctacaaggtg aagctgcgcg gcaccaactt
     1021 cccctccgac ggccccgtaa tgcagaagaa gaccatgggc tgggaggcct cctccgagcg
     1081 gatgtacccc gaggacggcg ccctgaaggg cgagatcaag cagaggctga agctgaagga
     1141 cggcggccac tacgacgctg aggtcaagac cacctacaag gccaagaagc ccgtgcagct
     1201 gcccggcgcc tacaacgtca acatcaagtt ggacatcacc tcccacaacg aggactacac
     1261 catcgtggaa cagtacgaac gcgccgaggg ccgccactcc accggcggca tggacgagct
     1321 gtacaagtcc ggactcagat ctcgagctca agcttcgaat tccatggcgg ccccccgccc
     1381 gtctcccgcg atccccgttt cggtctcggc tccggctttt tacgccccgc agaagaagtt
     1441 cggccctgtg gtggccccaa agcccaaagt gaatcccttc cggcccaggg acagcgagcc
     1501 tcccccggca cccggggccc agcgcgcaca gatgggccgg gtgggcgata ttcccccgcc
     1561 gcccccggaa gactttcccc tgcctccacc tccccttgct ggggatggcg acgatgcaga
     1621 gggtgctctg ggaggtgcct tcccgccgcc ccctcccccg atcgaggaat catttccccc
     1681 tgcgcctctg gaggaggaga tcttcccttc cccgccgcct cctccggagg aggagggagg
     1741 gcctgaggcc cccataccgc ccccaccaca gcccagggag aaggtgagca gtattgattt
     1801 ggagatcgac tctctgtcct cactgctgga tgacatgacc aagaatgatc ctttcaaagc
     1861 ccgggtgtca tctggatatg tgcccccacc agtggccact ccattcagtt ccaagtccag
     1921 taccaagcct gcagccgggg gcacagcacc cctgcctcct tggaagtccc cttccagctc
     1981 ccagcctctg ccccaggttc cggctccggc tcagagccag acacagttcc atgttcagcc
     2041 ccagccccag cccaagcctc aggtccaact ccatgtccag tcccagaccc agcctgtgtc
     2101 tttggctaac acccagcccc gagggccccc agcctcatct ccggctccag cccctaagtt
     2161 ttctccagtg actcctaagt ttactcctgt ggcttccaag ttcagtcctg gagccccagg
     2221 tggatctggg tcacaaccaa atcaaaaatt ggggcacccc gaagctcttt ctgctggcac
     2281 aggctcccct caacctccca gcttcaccta tgcccagcag agggagaagc cccgagtgca
     2341 ggagaagcag caccccgtgc ccccaccggc tcagaaccaa aaccaggtgc gctcccctgg
     2401 ggccccaggg cccctgactc tgaaggaggt ggaggagctg gagcagctga cccagcagct
     2461 aatgcaggac atggagcatc ctcagaggca gaatgtggct gtcaacgaac tctgcggccg
     2521 atgccatcaa cccctggccc gggcgcagcc agccgtccgc gctctagggc agctgttcca
     2581 catcgcctgc ttcacctgcc accagtgtgc gcagcagctc cagggccagc agttctacag
     2641 tctggagggg gcgccgtact gcgagggctg ttacactgac accctggaga agtgtaacac
     2701 ctgcggggag cccatcactg accgcatgct gagggccacg ggcaaggcct atcacccgca
     2761 ctgcttcacc tgtgtggtct gcgcccgccc cctggagggc acctccttca tcgtggacca
     2821 ggccaaccgg ccccactgtg tccccgacta ccacaagcag tacgccccga ggtgctccgt
     2881 ctgctctgag cccatcatgc ctgagcctgg ccgagatgag actgtgcgag tggtcgccct
     2941 ggacaagaac ttccacatga agtgttacaa gtgtgaggac tgcgggaagc ccctgtcgat
     3001 tgaggcagat gacaatggct gcttccccct ggacggtcac gtgctctgtc ggaagtgcca
     3061 cactgctaga gcccagacct aagaattctg cagtcgacgg taccgcgggc ccgggatcca
     3121 ccggatctag ataactgatc ataatcagcc ataccacatt tgtagaggtt ttacttgctt
     3181 taaaaaacct cccacacctc cccctgaacc tgaaacataa aatgaatgca attgttgttg
     3241 ttaacttgtt tattgcagct tataatggtt acaaataaag caatagcatc acaaatttca
     3301 caaataaagc atttttttca ctgcattcta gttgtggttt gtccaaactc atcaatgtat
     3361 cttaacgcgt aaattgtaag cgttaatatt ttgttaaaat tcgcgttaaa tttttgttaa
     3421 atcagctcat tttttaacca ataggccgaa atcggcaaaa tcccttataa atcaaaagaa
     3481 tagaccgaga tagggttgag tgttgttcca gtttggaaca agagtccact attaaagaac
     3541 gtggactcca acgtcaaagg nnnnnnnnnn nnnnnnnnnn nnnnnnnnnn nnnnnnnnnn
     3601 nnnnnnnnnt nnnnnnnnnn nnnnnnnnnn nnnnnnnnnn nnnnnnnnnn nnnnnnnnnn
     3661 nnnnnnnnnn nnnnnnnnnn nnnnnnnnnn nnnnnnnnnn ngnnnnnnnn nnnnnnnnnn
     3721 nnnnnnnnnn nnnnnnnnnn nnnnnnnnnn nnnnnnnnnn nnnnnnnnnn nnnnnnnnnn
     3781 nnnnnnnnnn nnnnnnnnnn nnnnnnnnnn nnnnnnnnnn nnnnnncagg tggcactttt
     3841 cggggaaatg tgcgcggaac ccctatttgt ttatttttct aaatacattc aaatatgtat
     3901 ccgctcatga gacaataacc ctgataaatg cttcaataat attgaaaaag gaagagtcct
     3961 gaggcggaaa gaaccagctg tggaatgtgt gtcagttagg gtgtggaaag tccccaggct
     4021 ccccagcagg cagaagtatg caaagcatgc atctcaatta gtcagcaacc aggtgtggaa
     4081 agtccccagg ctccccagca ggcagaagta tgcaaagcat gcatctcaat tagtcagcaa
     4141 ccatagtccc gcccctaact ccgcccatcc cgcccctaac tccgcccagt tccgcccatt
     4201 ctccgcccca tggctgacta atttttttta tttatgcaga ggccgaggcc gcctcggcct
     4261 ctgagctatt ccagaagtag tgaggaggct tttttggagg cctaggcttt tgcaaagatc
     4321 gatcaagaga caggatgagg atcgtttcgc atgattgaac aagatggatt gcacgcaggt
     4381 tctccggccg cttgggtgga gaggctattc ggctatgact gggcacaaca gacaatcggc
     4441 tgctctgatg ccgccgtgtt ccggctgtca gcgcaggggc gcccggttct ttttgtcaag
     4501 accgacctgt ccggtgccct gaatgaactg caagacgagg cagcgcggct atcgtggctg
     4561 gccacgacgg gcgttccttg cgcagctgtg ctcgacgttg tcactgaagc gggaagggac
     4621 tggctgctat tgggcgaagt gccggggcag gatctcctgt catctcacct tgctcctgcc
     4681 gagaaagtat ccatcatggc tgatgcaatg cggcggctgc atacgcttga tccggctacc
     4741 tgcccattcg accaccaagc gaaacatcgc atcgagcgag cacgtactcg gatggaagcc
     4801 ggtcttgtcg atcaggatga tctggacgaa gagcatcagg ggctcgcgcc agccgaactg
     4861 ttcgccaggc tcaaggcgag catgcccgac ggcgaggatc tcgtcgtgac ccatggcgat
     4921 gcctgcttgc cgaatatcat ggtggaaaat ggccgctttt ctggattcat cgactgtggc
     4981 cggctgggtg tggcggaccg ctatcaggac atagcgttgg ctacccgtga tattgctgaa
     5041 gagcttggcg gcgaatgggc tgaccgcttc ctcgtgcttt acggtatcgc cgctcccgat
     5101 tcgcagcgca tcgccttcta tcgccttctt gacgagttct tctgagcggg actctggggt
     5161 tcgaaatgac cgaccaagcg acgcccaacc tgccatcacg agatttcgat tccaccgccg
     5221 ccttctatga aaggttgggc ttcggaatcg ttttccggga cgccggctgg atgatcctcc
     5281 agcgcgggga tctcatgctg gagttcttcg cccaccctag ggggaggcta actgaaacac
     5341 ggaaggagac aataccggaa ggaacccgcg ctatgacggc aataaaaaga cagaataaaa
     5401 cgcacggtgt tgggtcgttt gttcataaac gcggggttcg gtcccagggc tggcactctg
     5461 tcgatacccc accgagaccc cattggggcc aatacgcccg cgtttcttcc ttttccccac
     5521 cccacccccc aagttcgggt gaaggcccag ggctcgcagc caacgtcggg gcggcaggcc
     5581 ctgccatagc ctcaggttac tcatatatac tttagattga tttaaaactt catttttaat
     5641 ttaaaaggat ctaggtgaag atcctttttg ataatctcat gaccaaaatc ccttaacgtg
     5701 agttttcgtt ccactgagcg tcagaccccg tagaaaagat caaaggatct tcttgagatc
     5761 ctttttttct gcgcgtaatc tgctgcttgc aaacaaaaaa accaccgcta ccagcggtgg
     5821 tttgtttgcc ggatcaagag ctaccaactc tttttccgaa ggtaactggc ttcagcagag
     5881 cgcagatacc aaatactgtt cttctagtgt agccgtagtt aggccaccac ttcaagaact
     5941 ctgtagcacc gcctacatac ctcgctctgc taatcctgtt accagtggct gctgccagtg
     6001 gcgataagtc gtgtcttacc gggttggact caagacgata gttaccggat aaggcgcagc
     6061 ggtcgggctg aacggggggt tcgtgcacac agcccagctt ggagcgaacg acctacaccg
     6121 aactgagata cctacagcgt gagctatgag aaagcgccac gcttcccgaa gggagaaagg
     6181 cggacaggta tccggtaagc ggcagggtcg gaacaggaga gcgcacgagg gagcttccag
     6241 ggggaaacgc ctggtatctt tatagtcctg tcgggtttcg ccacctctga cttgagcgtc
     6301 gatttttgtg atgctcgtca ggggggcgga gcctatggaa aaacgccagc aacgcggcct
     6361 ttttacggtt cctggccttt tgctggcctt ttgctcacat gttctttcct gcgttatccc
     6421 ctgattctgt ggataaccgt attaccgc
//
